>Addgene plasmid #143962 | TFORF1568 | addgene full sequence | sequence record 353018 | Addgene NGS Result
GGCTCCGGTGCCCGTCAGTGGGCAGAGCGCACATCGCCCACAGTCCCCGAGAAGTTGGGGGGAGGGGTCG
GCAATTGAACCGGTGCCTAGAGAAGGTGGCGCGGGGTAAACTGGGAAAGTGATGTCGTGTACTGGCTCCG
CCTTTTTCCCGAGGGTGGGGGAGAACCGTATATAAGTGCAGTAGTCGCCGTGAACGTTCTTTTTCGCAAC
GGGTTTGCCGCCAGAACACAGGTAAGTGCCGTGTGTGGTTCCCGCGGGCCTGGCCTCTTTACGGGTTATG
GCCCTTGCGTGCCTTGAATTACTTCCACCTGGCTGCAGTACGTGATTCTTGATCCCGAGCTTCGGGTTGG
AAGTGGGTGGGAGAGTTCGAGGCCTTGCGCTTAAGGAGCCCCTTCGCCTCGTGCTTGAGTTGAGGCCTGG
CCTGGGCGCTGGGGCCGCCGCGTGCGAATCTGGTGGCACCTTCGCGCCTGTCTCGCTGCTTTCGATAAGT
CTCTAGCCATTTAAAATTTTTGATGACCTGCTGCGACGCTTTTTTTCTGGCAAGATAGTCTTGTAAATGC
GGGCCAAGATCTGCACACTGGTATTTCGGTTTTTGGGGCCGCGGGCGGCGACGGGGCCCGTGCGTCCCAG
CGCACATGTTCGGCGAGGCGGGGCCTGCGAGCGCGGCCACCGAGAATCGGACGGGGGTAGTCTCAAGCTG
GCCGGCCTGCTCTGGTGCCTGGCCTCGCGCCGCCGTGTATCGCCCCGCCCTGGGCGGCAAGGCTGGCCCG
GTCGGCACCAGTTGCGTGAGCGGAAAGATGGCCGCTTCCCGGCCCTGCTGCAGGGAGCTCAAAATGGAGG
ACGCGGCGCTCGGGAGAGCGGGCGGGTGAGTCACCCACACAAAGGAAAAGGGCCTTTCCGTCCTCAGCCG
TCGCTTCATGTGACTCCACGGAGTACCGGGCGCCGTCCAGGCACCTCGATTAGTTCTCGAGCTTTTGGAG
TACGTCGTCTTTAGGTTGGGGGGAGGGGTTTTATGCGATGGAGTTTCCCCACACTGAGTGGGTGGAGACT
GAAGTTAGGCCAGCTTGGCACTTGATGTAATTCTCCTTGGAATTTGCCCTTTTTGAGTTTGGATCTTGGT
TCATTCTCAAGCCTCAGACAGTGGTTCAAAGTTTTTTTCTTCCATTTCAGGTGTCGTGAGGCTAGCACCG
CCACCATGAAGGAAGAATCAGCTGCACAATTAGGTTGTTGTCATAGGCCCATGGCCCTGGGAGGTACAGG
GGGCTCCCTGTCCCCCAGCCTGGACTTCCAGCTCTTCCGAGGTGACCAGGTCTTCTCAGCCTGCAGACCA
CTTCCAGACATGGTGGATGCTCATGGCCCATCCTGTGCCAGCTGGCTGTGTCCCTTGCCCCTGGCACCGG
GCAGGTCTGCACTGCTGGCCTGCCTACAGGACCTGGACCTGAACCTGTGCACCCCACAGCCGGCACCCCT
GGGCACAGACCTGCAGGGCCTCCAAGAGGACGCCTTGAGCATGAAGCACGAGCCACCAGGGCTGCAGGCC
AGCTCCACCGATGACAAGAAATTCACAGTCAAGTACCCACAGAACAAGGACAAGCTGGGAAAACAGCCAG
AAAGAGCTGGCGAGGGGGCCCCCTGCCCAGCCTTCTCCTCTCATAACAGCTCTTCCCCACCACCGCTGCA
GAACAGAAAGAGCCCCAGCCCCTTGGCTTTCTGCCCCTGTCCCCCTGTCAACTCCATCTCCAAGGAGCTC
CCATTTCTCCTCCACGCCTTCTACCCTGGATACCCACTTCTCCTGCCTCCACCCCACCTGTTCACCTATG
GGGCCCTACCTTCTGACCAATGTCCCCACCTCCTCATGCTGCCCCAAGACCCCTCCTACCCCACCATGGC
TATGCCTAGCCTGCTGATGATGGTCAATGAGCTGGGGCACCCCAGCGCTCGGTGGGAGACCCTGCTTCCC
TACCCAGGGGCCTTCCAAGCCTCTGGCCAAGCTCTGCCTTCCCAGGCCCGAAATCCAGGTGCTGGAGCTG
CCCCAACCGACTCCCCAGGCCTGGAGCGTGGTGGCATGGCATCTCCAGCAAAGCGGGTCCCATTGAGTTC
CCAGACAGGCACCGCAGCCTTGCCTTACCCGCTGAAAAAGAAGAATGGCAAAATCCTGTACGAGTGCAAC
ATATGTGGCAAGAGCTTTGGGCAGCTCTCCAATCTCAAGGTCCACCTGCGTGTGCACAGTGGAGAGCGTC
CATTCCAGTGTGCCTTGTGCCAGAAGAGCTTCACTCAACTTGCCCACCTGCAGAAGCACCACCTGGTGCA
CACTGGGGAGCGGCCCCACAAGTGCTCGGTGTGCCACAAGCGCTTCAGCAGCTCCAGTAACCTCAAGACC
CACCTGCGCCTGCACTCCGGGGCCCGGCCCTTCCAGTGCAGTGTCTGCCGGAGTCGCTTCACCCAGCACA
TCCACCTGAAGCTGCACCATCGGCTGCATGCCCCACAGCCCTGTGGCCTGGTGCACACCCAGCTGCCCCT
GGCCTCTCTGGCCTGCCTTGCCCAATGGCACCAGGGGGCACTAGATCTTATGGCGGTGGCATCTGAGAAA
CACATGGGCTATGACATAGATGAGGTCAAAGTGTCCTCGACATCCCAGGGGAAAGCAAGAGCAGTGAGCC
TGAGCAGTGCCGGGACTCCCCTGGTGATGGGGCAGGACCAGAACAATTAGTAATGAACTAGTCCGTAACT
TGAAAGTATTTCGATTTCTTGGCTTTATATATCTTGTGGAAAGGACGAGGTGACTCGCGTGAACATATGA
AAACGCGTTAAGTCGACAATCAACCTCTGGATTACAAAATTTGTGAAAGATTGACTGGTATTCTTAACTA
TGTTGCTCCTTTTACGCTATGTGGATACGCTGCTTTAATGCCTTTGTATCATGCTATTGCTTCCCGTATG
GCTTTCATTTTCTCCTCCTTGTATAAATCCTGGTTGCTGTCTCTTTATGAGGAGTTGTGGCCCGTTGTCA
GGCAACGTGGCGTGGTGTGCACTGTGTTTGCTGACGCAACCCCCACTGGTTGGGGCATTGCCACCACCTG
TCAGCTCCTTTCCGGGACTTTCGCTTTCCCCCTCCCTATTGCCACGGCGGAACTCATCGCCGCCTGCCTT
GCCCGCTGCTGGACAGGGGCTCGGCTGTTGGGCACTGACAATTCCGTGGTGTTGTCGGGGAAATCATCGT
CCTTTCCTTGGCTGCTCGCCTGTGTTGCCACCTGGATTCTGCGCGGGACGTCCTTCTGCTACGTCCCTTC
GGCCCTCAATCCAGCGGACCTTCCTTCCCGCGGCCTGCTGCCGGCTCTGCGGCCTCTTCCGCGTCTTCGC
CTTCGCCCTCAGACGAGTCGGATCTCCCTTTGGGCCGCCTCCCCGCGTCGACTTTAAGACCAATGACTTA
CAAGGCAGCTGTAGATCTTAGCCACTTTTTAAAAGAAAAGGGGGGACTGGAAGGGCTAATTCACTCCCAA
CGAAGACAAGATCTGCTTTTTGCTTGTACTGGGTCTCTCTGGTTAGACCAGATCTGAGCCTGGGAGCTCT
CTGGCTAACTAGGGAACCCACTGCTTAAGCCTCAATAAAGCTTGCCTTGAGTGCTTCAAGTAGTGTGTGC
CCGTCTGTTGTGTGACTCTGGTAACTAGAGATCCCTCAGACCCTTTTAGTCAGTGTGGAAAATCTCTAGC
AGTACGTATAGTAGTTCATGTCATCTTATTATTCAGTATTTATAACTTGCAAAGAAATGAATATCAGAGA
GTGAGAGGAACTTGTTTATTGCAGCTTATAATGGTTACAAATAAAGCAATAGCATCACAAATTTCACAAA
TAAAGCATTTTTTTCACTGCATTCTAGTTGTGGTTTGTCCAAACTCATCAATGTATCTTATCATGTCTGG
CTCTAGCTATCCCGCCCCTAACTCCGCCCATCCCGCCCCTAACTCCGCCCAGTTCCGCCCATTCTCCGCC
CCATGGCTGACTAATTTTTTTTATTTATGCAGAGGCCGAGGCCGCCTCGGCCTCTGAGCTATTCCAGAAG
TAGTGAGGAGGCTTTTTTGGAGGCCTAGGGACGTACCCAATTCGCCCTATAGTGAGTCGTATTACGCGCG
CTCACTGGCCGTCGTTTTACAACGTCGTGACTGGGAAAACCCTGGCGTTACCCAACTTAATCGCCTTGCA
GCACATCCCCCTTTCGCCAGCTGGCGTAATAGCGAAGAGGCCCGCACCGATCGCCCTTCCCAACAGTTGC
GCAGCCTGAATGGCGAATGGG
[124 nt withheld, positions 4292-4415]
C
[91 nt withheld, positions 4417-4507]
A
[49 nt withheld, positions 4509-4557]
CCTTTGACGTTGGAGTCCACGTTCTTT
[37 nt withheld, positions 4585-4621]
ACCCTATCTCGGTCTATTCTTTTGATTTATAAGGGATTTTGCCGATTTCGGCCTATTGGTTAAAAAATGA
GCTGATTTAACAAAAATTTAACGCGAATTTTAACAAAATATTAACGCTTACAATTTAGGTGGCACTTTTC
GGGGAAATGTGCGCGGAACCCCTATTTGTTTATTTTTCTAAATACATTCAAATATGTATCCGCTCATGAG
ACAATAACCCTGATAAATGCTTCAATAATATTGAAAAAGGAAGAGTATGAGTATTCAACATTTCCGTGTC
GCCCTTATTCCCTTTTTTGCGGCATTTTGCCTTCCTGTTTTTGCTCACCCAGAAACGCTGGTGAAAGTAA
AAGATGCTGAAGATCAGTTGGGTGCACGAGTGGGTTACATCGAACTGGATCTCAACAGCGGTAAGATCCT
TGAGAGTTTTCGCCCCGAAGAACGTTTTCCAATGATGAGCACTTTTAAAGTTCTGCTATGTGGCGCGGTA
TTATCCCGTATTGACGCCGGGCAAGAGCAACTCGGTCGCCGCATACACTATTCTCAGAATGACTTGGTTG
AGTACTCACCAGTCACAGAAAAGCATCTTACGGATGGCATGACAGTAAGAGAATTATGCAGTGCTGCCAT
AACCATGAGTGATAACACTGCGGCCAACTTACTTCTGACAACGATCGGAGGACCGAAGGAGCTAACCGCT
TTTTTGCACAACATGGGGGATCATGTAACTCGCCTTGATCGTTGGGAACCGGAGCTGAATGAAGCCATAC
CAAACGACGAGCGTGACACCACGATGCCTGTAGCAATGGCAACAACGTTGCGCAAACTATTAACTGGCGA
ACTACTTACTCTAGCTTCCCGGCAACAATTAATAGACTGGATGGAGGCGGATAAAGTTGCAGGACCACTT
CTGCGCTCGGCCCTTCCGGCTGGCTGGTTTATTGCTGATAAATCTGGAGCCGGTGAGCGTGGGTCTCGCG
GTATCATTGCAGCACTGGGGCCAGATGGTAAGCCCTCCCGTATCGTAGTTATCTACACGACGGGGAGTCA
GGCAACTATGGATGAACGAAATAGACAGATCGCTGAGATAGGTGCCTCACTGATTAAGCATTGGTAACTG
TCAGACCAAGTTTACTCATATATACTTTAGATTGATTTAAAACTTCATTTTTAATTTAAAAGGATCTAGG
TGAAGATCCTTTTTGATAATCTCATGACCAAAATCCCTTAACGTGAGTTTTCGTTCCACTGAGCGTCAGA
CCCCGTAGAAAAGATCAAAGGATCTTCTTGAGATCCTTTTTTTCTGCGCGTAATCTGCTGCTTGCAAACA
AAAAAACCACCGCTACCAGCGGTGGTTTGTTTGCCGGATCAAGAGCTACCAACTCTTTTTCCGAAGGTAA
CTGGCTTCAGCAGAGCGCAGATACCAAATACTGTTCTTCTAGTGTAGCCGTAGTTAGGCCACCACTTCAA
GAACTCTGTAGCACCGCCTACATACCTCGCTCTGCTAATCCTGTTACCAGTGGCTGCTGCCAGTGGCGAT
AAGTCGTGTCTTACCGGGTTGGACTCAAGACGATAGTTACCGGATAAGGCGCAGCGGTCGGGCTGAACGG
GGGGTTCGTGCACACAGCCCAGCTTGGAGCGAACGACCTACACCGAACTGAGATACCTACAGCGTGAGCT
ATGAGAAAGCGCCACGCTTCCCGAAGGGAGAAAGGCGGACAGGTATCCGGTAAGCGGCAGGGTCGGAACA
GGAGAGCGCACGAGGGAGCTTCCAGGGGGAAACGCCTGGTATCTTTATAGTCCTGTCGGGTTTCGCCACC
TCTGACTTGAGCGTCGATTTTTGTGATGCTCGTCAGGGGGGCGGAGCCTATGGAAAAACGCCAGCAACGC
GGCCTTTTTACGGTTCCTGGCCTTTTGCTGGCCTTTTGCTCACATGTTCTTTCCTGCGTTATCCCCTGAT
TCTGTGGATAACCGTATTACCGCCTTTGAGTGAGCTGATACCGCTCGCCGCAGCCGAACGACCGAGCGCA
GCGAGTCAGTGAGCGAGGAAGCGGAAGAGCGCCCAATACGCAAACCGCCTCTCCCCGCGCGTTGGCCGAT
TCATTAATGCAGCTGGCACGACAGGTTTCCCGACTGGAAAGCGGGCAGTGAGCGCAACGCAATTAATGTG
AGTTAGCTCACTCATTAGGCACCCCAGGCTTTACACTTTATGCTTCCGGCTCGTATGTTGTGTGGAATTG
TGAGCGGATAACAATTTCACACAGGAAACAGCTATGACCATGATTACGCCAAGCGCGCAATTAACCCTCA
CTAAAGGGAACAAAAGCTGGAGCTGCAAGCTTAATGTAGTCTTATGCAATACTCTTGTAGTCTTGCAACA
TGGTAACGATGAGTTAGCAACATGCCTTACAAGGAGAGAAAAAGCACCGTGCATGCCGATTGGTGGAAGT
AAGGTGGTACGATCGTGCCTTATTAGGAAGGCAACAGACGGGTCTGACATGGATTGGACGAACCACTGAA
TTGCCGCATTGCAGAGATATTGTATTTAAGTGCCTAGCTCGATACATAAACGGGTCTCTCTGGTTAGACC
AGATCTGAGCCTGGGAGCTCTCTGGCTAACTAGGGAACCCACTGCTTAAGCCTCAATAAAGCTTGCCTTG
AGTGCTTCAAGTAGTGTGTGCCCGTCTGTTGTGTGACTCTGGTAACTAGAGATCCCTCAGACCCTTTTAG
TCAGTGTGGAAAATCTCTAGCAGTGGCGCCCGAACAGGGACTTGAAAGCGAAAGGGAAACCAGAGGAGCT
CTCTCGACGCAGGACTCGGCTTGCTGAAGCGCGCACGGCAAGAGGCGAGGGGCGGCGACTGGTGAGTACG
CCAAAAATTTTGACTAGCGGAGGCTAGAAGGAGAGAGATGGGTGCGAGAGCGTCAGTATTAAGCGGGGGA
GAATTAGATCGCGATGGGAAAAAATTCGGTTAAGGCCAGGGGGAAAGAAAAAATATAAATTAAAACATAT
AGTATGGGCAAGCAGGGAGCTAGAACGATTCGCAGTTAATCCTGGCCTGTTAGAAACATCAGAAGGCTGT
AGACAAATACTGGGACAGCTACAACCATCCCTTCAGACAGGATCAGAAGAACTTAGATCATTATATAATA
CAGTAGCAACCCTCTATTGTGTGCATCAAAGGATAGAGATAAAAGACACCAAGGAAGCTTTAGACAAGAT
AGAGGAAGAGCAAAACAAAAGTAAGACCACCGCACAGCAAGCGGCCGCTGATCTTCAGACCTGGAGGAGG
AGATATGAGGGACAATTGGAGAAGTGAATTATATAAATATAAAGTAGTAAAAATTGAACCATTAGGAGTA
GCACCCACCAAGGCAAAGAGAAGAGTGGTGCAGAGAGAAAAAAGAGCAGTGGGAATAGGAGCTTTGTTCC
TTGGGTTCTTGGGAGCAGCAGGAAGCACTATGGGCGCAGCGTCAATGACGCTGACGGTACAGGCCAGACA
ATTATTGTCTGGTATAGTGCAGCAGCAGAACAATTTGCTGAGGGCTATTGAGGCGCAACAGCATCTGTTG
CAACTCACAGTCTGGGGCATCAAGCAGCTCCAGGCAAGAATCCTGGCTGTGGAAAGATACCTAAAGGATC
AACAGCTCCTGGGGATTTGGGGTTGCTCTGGAAAACTCATTTGCACCACTGCTGTGCCTTGGAATGCTAG
TTGGAGTAATAAATCTCTGGAACAGATTTGGAATCACACGACCTGGATGGAGTGGGACAGAGAAATTAAC
AATTACACAAGCTTAATACACTCCTTAATTGAAGAATCGCAAAACCAGCAAGAAAAGAATGAACAAGAAT
TATTGGAATTAGATAAATGGGCAAGTTTGTGGAATTGGTTTAACATAACAAATTGGCTGTGGTATATAAA
ATTATTCATAATGATAGTAGGAGGCTTGGTAGGTTTAAGAATAGTTTTTGCTGTACTTTCTATAGTGAAT
AGAGTTAGGCAGGGATATTCACCATTATCGTTTCAGACCCACCTCCCAACCCCGAGGGGACCCATGCATT
GCATCTCAATTAGTCAGCAACCAGGTGTGGAAAGTCCCCAGGCTCCCCAGCAGGCAGAAGTATGCAAAGC
ATGCGTCTCAATTAGTCAGCAACCATAGTCCCGCCCCTAACTCCGCCCATCCCGCCCCTAACTCCGCCCA
GTTCCGCCCATTCTCCGCCCCATGGCTGACTAATTTTTTTTATTTATGCAGAGGCCGAGGCCGCCTCGGC
CTCTGAGCTATTCCAGAAGTAGTGAGGAGGCTTTTTTGGAGGCCTAGGCTTTTGCAAAAAGCTTTCTAGA
GGTACCACCGGAGCTTACCATGACCGAGTACAAGCCCACGGTGCGCCTCGCCACCCGCGACGACGTCCCC
AGGGCCGTACGCACCCTCGCCGCCGCGTTCGCCGACTACCCCGCCACGCGCCACACCGTCGATCCGGACC
GCCACATCGAGCGGGTCACCGAGCTGCAAGAACTCTTCCTCACGCGCGTCGGGCTCGACATCGGCAAGGT
GTGGGTCGCGGACGACGGCGCCGCCGTGGCGGTCTGGACCACGCCGGAGAGCGTCGAAGCGGGGGCGGTG
TTCGCCGAGATCGGCCCGCGCATGGCCGAGTTGAGCGGTTCCCGGCTGGCCGCGCAGCAACAGATGGAAG
GCCTCCTGGCGCCGCACCGGCCCAAGGAGCCCGCGTGGTTCCTGGCCACCGTCGGCGTCTCGCCCGACCA
CCAGGGCAAGGGTCTGGGCAGCGCCGTCGTGCTCCCCGGAGTGGAGGCGGCCGAGCGCGCCGGGGTGCCC
GCCTTCCTGGAGACCTCCGCGCCCCGCAACCTCCCCTTCTACGAGCGGCTCGGCTTCACCGTCACCGCCG
ACGTCGAGGTGCCCGAAGGACCGCGCACCTGGTGCATGACCCGCAAGCCCGGTGCCAGTTAACGAATTCT
AGATCTTGAGACAAATGGCAGTATTCATCCACAATTTTAAAAGAAAAGGGGGGATTGGGGGGTACAGTGC
AGGGGAAAGAATAGTAGACATAATAGCAACAGACATACAAACTAAAGAATTACAAAAACAAATTACAAAA
ATTCAAAATTTTCGGGTTTATTACAGGGACAGCAGAGATCCACTTTGGCGCCGGCTCGAGGCCTGCAGGT
GCAAAGATGGATAAAGTTTTAAACAGAGAGGAATCTTTGCAGCTAATGGACCTTCTAGGTCTTGAAAGGA
GTGGGAATT
Features (pLannotate 1.2.2; 31 found; start..end, strand, type, name):
      1..1179    +  promoter       EF-1α promoter: strong constitutive promoter for human elongation factor EF-1α
   1196..2707    +  CDS            ZNF683: ZN683_HUMAN - Experimental evidence at protein level: Swiss-Prot protein existence level 1. [Isoform 2]: Transcriptional repressor that binds to DNA within promoter regions of the transcriptional repressor PRDM1/BLIMP1 target sites. Regulates interferon-gamma (IFN-gamma) production in cytomegalovirus (CMV)-infected effector CD8(+) T cells. From Homo sapiens (Human).
   2723..2776    +  promoter       U6 promoter (fragment): RNA polymerase III promoter for human U6 snRNA
   2818..3406    +  misc_feature   WPRE: woodchuck hepatitis virus posttranscriptional regulatory element
   3457..3476    +  misc_feature   cPPT/CTS (fragment): central polypurine tract and central termination sequence of HIV-1
   3478..3711    +  LTR            3' LTR (ΔU3): self-inactivating 3' long terminal repeat (LTR) from HIV-1
   3789..3910    +  polyA_signal   SV40 poly(A) signal: SV40 polyadenylation signal
   3950..4085    +  rep_origin     SV40 ori: SV40 origin of replication
   4106..4124    -  promoter       T7 promoter: promoter for bacteriophage T7 RNA polymerase
   4132..4287    +  CDS            lacZα (fragment): LacZα fragment of β-galactosidase; lacZ fragment
   4292..4720    +  rep_origin     f1 ori (sequence partly withheld): f1 bacteriophage origin of replication; arrow indicates direction of (+) strand synthesis
   4773..4877    +  promoter       AmpR promoter: bla
   4878..5738    +  CDS            AmpR: β-lactamase; bla; confers resistance to ampicillin, carbenicillin, and related antibiotics
   5909..6497    +  rep_origin     ori: high-copy-number ColE1/pMB1/pBR322/pUC origin of replication
   6680..6772    +  CDS            lacI (fragment): lac repressor; lacI; The lac repressor binds to the lac operator to inhibit transcription in E. coli. This inhibition can be relieved by adding lactose or isopropyl-β-D-thiogalactopyranoside (IPTG).
   6785..6806    +  protein_bind   CAP binding site: CAP binding activates transcription in the presence of cAMP. E. coli catabolite activator protein
   6821..6851    +  promoter       lac promoter: promoter for the E. coli lac operon
   6859..6875    +  protein_bind   lac operator: The lac repressor binds to the lac operator to inhibit transcription in E. coli. This inhibition can be relieved by adding lactose or isopropyl-β-D-thiogalactopyranoside (IPTG). lac repressor encoded by lacI
   6920..6938    +  promoter       T3 promoter: promoter for bacteriophage T3 RNA polymerase
   6966..7192    +  promoter       RSV promoter: Rous sarcoma virus enhancer/promoter
   7193..7373    +  LTR            5' LTR (truncated): truncated 5' long terminal repeat (LTR) from HIV-1
   7420..7545    +  misc_feature   HIV-1 Ψ: packaging signal of human immunodeficiency virus type 1
   7529..7892    +  CDS            HIV-1 gag (fragment): gag protein from human immunodeficiency virus 1; gag
   8038..8271    +  misc_feature   RRE: The Rev response element (RRE) of HIV-1 allows for Rev-dependent mRNA export from the nucleus to the cytoplasm.
   8648..8674    +  CDS            Rev (fragment): human immunodeficiency virus 1 (HIV-1) Rev protein; rev; enhances nuclear export of unspliced and incompletely spliced viral mRNAs
   8681..8704    +  promoter       SV40 promoter (fragment): SV40 early promoter
   8705..8776    +  promoter       SV40 promoter (fragment): SV40 enhancer and early promoter
   8800..8935    +  rep_origin     SV40 ori: SV40 origin of replication
   8981..9577    +  CDS            PuroR (fragment): puromycin N-acetyltransferase; pac from Streptomyces; confers resistance to puromycin
   9626..9743    +  misc_feature   cPPT/CTS: central polypurine tract and central termination sequence of HIV-1
   9808..9874    +  CDS            small t antigen (fragment): SV40 (simian virus 40) small t antigen
