[The description below was written by a language model from this plasmid's Addgene catalogue record and pLannotate feature annotations shown in this document.]
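Description:
TFORF1568 is a lentiviral mammalian expression plasmid built on the pLX_TRC317 backbone, carrying the human transcription factor ZNF683 as one member of a barcoded transcription factor ORF collection. In bacteria it is maintained through a high-copy ColE1/pUC-type origin with ampicillin resistance (AmpR), and it also retains an f1 origin and remnants of a lac/lacZα cloning region flanked by T7 and T3 promoters. The depositor notes that the plasmid can recombine during propagation, as is common for LTR-containing vectors, and that the ORF portion was made by gene synthesis.

The viral genome is of the third-generation, self-inactivating type. An RSV promoter drives a truncated HIV-1 5' LTR, followed by the Ψ packaging signal with a gag fragment and the Rev response element, and the genome ends in a ΔU3 3' LTR with an SV40 polyadenylation signal downstream. Within it, SV40 early promoter/origin sequences precede a puromycin N-acetyltransferase gene for selecting transduced cells. This is followed by a cPPT/CTS element, which aids nuclear import of the viral genome. The strong constitutive EF-1α promoter then drives the ZNF683 ORF, which the annotation matches to the human ZNF683 protein, a repressor acting at PRDM1/BLIMP1 target sites. A WPRE downstream enhances transcript stability and expression. According to the record, each construct in the collection carries a unique 24-bp barcode, but this is not annotated as a separate feature; a short U6 promoter fragment is the only annotation between the ORF and the WPRE.

The construct is intended for ZNF683 overexpression in mammalian cells, particularly in pooled screens where the barcode identifies which factor each cell received, as in directed-differentiation studies.
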