Addgene plasmid #143962: TFORF1568
Purpose: Lentiviral vector for overexpressing transcription factor ORFs with unique 24-bp barcodes. Barcodes facilitate identification of transcription factors in pooled screens.
Depositing lab: Feng Zhang. Depositing organization: Broad Institute. Publication: A transcription factor atlas of directed differentiation. Joung J, Ma S, Tay T, Geiger-Schuller KR, Kirchgatterer PC, Verdine VK, Guo B, Arias-Garcia MA, Allen WE, Singh A, Kuksenko O, Abudayyeh OO, Gootenberg JS, Fu Z, Macrae RK, Buenrostro JD, Regev A, Zhang F. Cell. 2023 Jan 5;186(1):209-229.e26. doi: 10.1016/j.cell.2022.11.026. PubMed 36608654.
Backbone
  Vector backbone: pLX_TRC317
  Backbone manufacturer: Broad Institute Genetic Perturbation Platform
  Backbone size w/o insert (bp): 8264
  Vector type: Mammalian Expression, Lentiviral
  Selectable markers: Puromycin
Growth in bacteria
  Bacterial resistance: Ampicillin, 100 μg/mL
  Growth temperature: 37°C
  Growth strain: DH10B
  Copy number: High Copy
Gene/Insert
  Gene/Insert name: ZNF683
  Species: H. sapiens (human)
  Insert size (bp): 1616
  Entrez Gene: ZNF683 (a.k.a. MGC33414, RP11-569G9.6)
  Promoter: EF1a
  Cloning method: Unknown
  Sequencing primers: 5′ GGGTGGAGACTGAAGTTAGGCCAG; 3′ CACATAGCGTAAAAGGAGCAACATAG
Terms and licenses: Academic/Nonprofit Terms; Industry Terms: Not Available to Industry
Depositor comments: NM_001114759,NM_173574,ENST00000349618 . The transcription factor ORF portion of this plasmid was synthesized by Genewiz. Please test multiple small colonies in case of plasmid recombination. To make this collection available in a timely manner, a portion of this collection was not fully sequenced by Addgene. If an Addgene verified full plasmid sequence is not available, please contact us prior to placing an order to request the full sequence.
How to cite: TFORF1568 was a gift from Feng Zhang (Addgene plasmid # 143962 ; http://n2t.net/addgene:143962 ; RRID:Addgene_143962)
