>Addgene plasmid #143962 | TFORF1568 | depositor partial sequence | sequence record 284013 | Insert
ACCGCCACCATGAAGGAAGAATCAGCTGCACAATTAGGTTGTTGTCATAGGCCCATGGCCCTGGGAGGTA
CAGGGGGCTCCCTGTCCCCCAGCCTGGACTTCCAGCTCTTCCGAGGTGACCAGGTCTTCTCAGCCTGCAG
ACCACTTCCAGACATGGTGGATGCTCATGGCCCATCCTGTGCCAGCTGGCTGTGTCCCTTGCCCCTGGCA
CCGGGCAGGTCTGCACTGCTGGCCTGCCTACAGGACCTGGACCTGAACCTGTGCACCCCACAGCCGGCAC
CCCTGGGCACAGACCTGCAGGGCCTCCAAGAGGACGCCTTGAGCATGAAGCACGAGCCACCAGGGCTGCA
GGCCAGCTCCACCGATGACAAGAAATTCACAGTCAAGTACCCACAGAACAAGGACAAGCTGGGAAAACAG
CCAGAAAGAGCTGGCGAGGGGGCCCCCTGCCCAGCCTTCTCCTCTCATAACAGCTCTTCCCCACCACCGC
TGCAGAACAGAAAGAGCCCCAGCCCCTTGGCTTTCTGCCCCTGTCCCCCTGTCAACTCCATCTCCAAGGA
GCTCCCATTTCTCCTCCACGCCTTCTACCCTGGATACCCACTTCTCCTGCCTCCACCCCACCTGTTCACC
TATGGGGCCCTACCTTCTGACCAATGTCCCCACCTCCTCATGCTGCCCCAAGACCCCTCCTACCCCACCA
TGGCTATGCCTAGCCTGCTGATGATGGTCAATGAGCTGGGGCACCCCAGCGCTCGGTGGGAGACCCTGCT
TCCCTACCCAGGGGCCTTCCAAGCCTCTGGCCAAGCTCTGCCTTCCCAGGCCCGAAATCCAGGTGCTGGA
GCTGCCCCAACCGACTCCCCAGGCCTGGAGCGTGGTGGCATGGCATCTCCAGCAAAGCGGGTCCCATTGA
GTTCCCAGACAGGCACCGCAGCCTTGCCTTACCCGCTGAAAAAGAAGAATGGCAAAATCCTGTACGAGTG
CAACATATGTGGCAAGAGCTTTGGGCAGCTCTCCAATCTCAAGGTCCACCTGCGTGTGCACAGTGGAGAG
CGTCCATTCCAGTGTGCCTTGTGCCAGAAGAGCTTCACTCAACTTGCCCACCTGCAGAAGCACCACCTGG
TGCACACTGGGGAGCGGCCCCACAAGTGCTCGGTGTGCCACAAGCGCTTCAGCAGCTCCAGTAACCTCAA
GACCCACCTGCGCCTGCACTCCGGGGCCCGGCCCTTCCAGTGCAGTGTCTGCCGGAGTCGCTTCACCCAG
CACATCCACCTGAAGCTGCACCATCGGCTGCATGCCCCACAGCCCTGTGGCCTGGTGCACACCCAGCTGC
CCCTGGCCTCTCTGGCCTGCCTTGCCCAATGGCACCAGGGGGCACTAGATCTTATGGCGGTGGCATCTGA
GAAACACATGGGCTATGACATAGATGAGGTCAAAGTGTCCTCGACATCCCAGGGGAAAGCAAGAGCAGTG
AGCCTGAGCAGTGCCGGGACTCCCCTGGTGATGGGGCAGGACCAGAACAATTAGTAATGAACTAGTCCGT
AACTTGAAAGTATTTCGATTTCTTGGCTTTATATATCTTGTGGAAAGGACGAGGTGACTCGCGTGAACAT
ATGAAA
