>Addgene plasmid #143962 | TFORF1568 | depositor partial sequence | sequence record 284014 | Barcode
GGTGACTCGCGTGAACATATGAAA
